Addgene plasmid #207057: ClhN-p1k-Pex3-4V5-APEX2-URA
Purpose: Expressing Pex3-4V5-APEX2. Insufficient signal for EM.
Depositing lab: Zhiping Xie. Depositing organization: Shanghai Jiao Tong University. Publication: A Validated Set of Ascorbate Peroxidase-Based Organelle Markers for Electron Microscopy of Saccharomyces cerevisiae. Li H, He CW, Zhu J, Xie Z. mSphere. 2022 Aug 31;7(4):e0010722. doi: 10.1128/msphere.00107-22. Epub 2022 Jun 21. PubMed 35727034.
Backbone
  Vector backbone: ClhN-URA
  Vector type: Yeast Expression
Growth in bacteria
  Bacterial resistance: Ampicillin, 100 μg/mL
  Growth temperature: 37°C
  Growth strain: DH5alpha
  Copy number: High Copy
Gene/Insert
  Gene/Insert name: PEX3
  Species: S. cerevisiae (budding yeast)
  Promoter: pPEX3
  Tag / fusion protein: 4xV5-APEX2 (C terminal on insert)
  Cloning method: Gibson Cloning
Terms and licenses: Academic/Nonprofit Terms; Industry Terms: Not Available to Industry
How to cite: ClhN-p1k-Pex3-4V5-APEX2-URA was a gift from Zhiping Xie (Addgene plasmid # 207057 ; http://n2t.net/addgene:207057 ; RRID:Addgene_207057)
