[The description below was written by a language model from this plasmid's Addgene catalogue record and pLannotate feature annotations shown in this document.]
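Description:
ClhN-p1k-Pex3-4V5-APEX2-URA is a 7,580-nt yeast expression plasmid built by Gibson cloning on the ClhN-URA backbone. It is propagated in E. coli through a high-copy ColE1/pUC-type origin and an ampicillin resistance gene (β-lactamase with its own promoter), and it is selected in Saccharomyces cerevisiae through the URA3 auxotrophic marker. URA3 is flanked by two loxP sites, an arrangement that would generally allow Cre-mediated removal of the marker. No yeast replication origin or centromere is annotated in the feature table, so the plasmid may be maintained by genomic integration, although the record does not say so. Short T7 and SP6 promoters and small lacI, rop and bom fragments are backbone remnants.

The payload is the S. cerevisiae PEX3 open reading frame, encoding a peroxisomal membrane protein, driven by its native promoter (pPEX3). The "p1k" in the name and the roughly 1 kb of upstream sequence, which includes a reverse-strand fragment of UBX5, are consistent with a block of native upstream genomic sequence being used as the promoter. PEX3 is fused at its C terminus to four V5 epitope copies, which presumably occupy the unannotated gap between PEX3 and APEX2. APEX2 is an engineered monomeric soybean ascorbate peroxidase that generates electron-dense contrast for electron microscopy. The annotation also detects an HIV Rev-type nuclear export signal directly after APEX2, and the ADH1 terminator closes the cassette. The construct was made as a candidate peroxisome marker within a set of APEX2-based organelle markers for yeast electron microscopy. The depositor notes that this native-promoter version expresses the fusion but gives insufficient signal for EM.
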