Features (pLannotate 1.2.2; 16 found; start..end, strand, type, name):
     45..776     -  CDS            UBX5 (fragment): UBX5_YEAST - Experimental evidence at protein level: Swiss-Prot protein existence level 1. Involved in CDC48-dependent protein degradation through the ubiquitin/proteasome pathway. From Saccharomyces cerevisiae (strain ATCC 204508 / S288c) (Baker's yeast).
   1053..2375    +  CDS            PEX3: PEX3_YEAST - Also known as PAS3 From Saccharomyces cerevisiae (strain ATCC 204508 / S288c) (Baker's yeast).
   2585..3332    +  CDS            APEX2 (fragment): soybean ascorbate peroxidase, engineered to serve as a monomeric tag for electron microscopy and live-cell proteomics (Lam et al., 2015) more active than the original APEX due to the A134P mutation
   3339..3365    +  CDS            NES: nuclear export signal from the HIV Rev protein (Fischer et al., 1995)
   3407..3594    +  terminator     ADH1 terminator: S. cerevisiae ADH1; transcription terminator for the S. cerevisiae alcohol dehydrogenase 1 (ADH1) gene
   3646..3679    -  protein_bind   loxP: Cre-mediated recombination occurs in the 8-bp core sequence (GCATACAT). Cre recombinase
   3831..4616    -  CDS            URA3: PYRF_YEAST - Experimental evidence at protein level: Swiss-Prot protein existence level 1. From Saccharomyces cerevisiae (strain ATCC 204508 / S288c) (Baker's yeast).
   5131..5164    -  protein_bind   loxP: Cre-mediated recombination occurs in the 8-bp core sequence (GCATACAT). Cre recombinase
   5218..5236    -  promoter       T7 promoter: promoter for bacteriophage T7 RNA polymerase
   5258..5311    -  CDS            lacI (fragment): lac repressor; lacI; The lac repressor binds to the lac operator to inhibit transcription in E. coli. This inhibition can be relieved by adding lactose or isopropyl-β-D-thiogalactopyranoside (IPTG).
   5494..6082    -  rep_origin     ori: high-copy-number ColE1/pMB1/pBR322/pUC origin of replication
   6253..7113    -  CDS            AmpR: β-lactamase; bla; confers resistance to ampicillin, carbenicillin, and related antibiotics
   7114..7218    -  promoter       AmpR promoter: bla
   7313..7348    +  CDS            rop (fragment): Rop protein, which maintains plasmids at low copy number; rop
   7450..7501    +  misc_feature   bom (fragment): basis of mobility region from pBR322
   7564..2       +  promoter       SP6 promoter (across the origin): promoter for bacteriophage SP6 RNA polymerase
>Addgene plasmid #207057 | ClhN-p1k-Pex3-4V5-APEX2-URA | addgene full sequence | sequence record 424257 | Addgene NGS Result
GAACGCGGCCGCCAGCTGAAGCTTCGTACGCTGCAGGTCGTGGGATTCCTGGTGTTAATCATTATCCATT
TTTGCTTTGCCCTTGCCTTTTGCTTTGCAGCGTCTAAGTCGAGTTTGGACATGATTGAAAATGGAGGCCT
AAATAACAAAGCTAATTTCTGCTCCTTGGAAATGGTTTTAGGCTTTCTCACTAATTTGGTGTACTCCTTG
ATATTGCCGTCTTCATCAAGTTCGATGACCGGCTCTTCCACATACTCATATTCGTCGTCGTCATTTTCTT
CCTCGGAGTCCAAGGAATCTGAAGAGTTGTCATTGATGTATGTATTAGTATTTGTGTCATCCAATCGTTG
ATTAAAAATGCTTTCAGGTCTTCCTTCGTCAAACATGTCGTTCACCCTATGCAATGGTTCAAATCTTCCG
CCAATGCCGCCGTAAGAAATTGGGAATCCTGAAGTTTCAGTAAGTACTTCATGTCTTGCCTCATCAGGTG
GCCTGACATAATCTTGGTCAGGCTGTTGTTGTTGGTAAGCTTCCCTTTGCAACCTCTCCGCTAATTGTGC
ATCGGCATCTGAATCTACAGAGGTGGGCGCCATAGGAGTCGAATTAGACGGAGTAGGTGTGTTGTTACTG
CTCAGTAAAGCAGCCCCACCATTTTCGAAAAACAATGATATGGCTGTGTTCAAGTTCCCGTCTGCCATTT
CGATGAATTGAGTGGCAATAGCAGCGTCATCAGCGCCAGTGATGGCCATAAATTCGTCTACTTTTCCCTC
TGACATATAAAAGGTATGTTATTATTGCCACACGTCGTAGTCTATGCGTTTGTAGTGACACTATTGAGCG
ATCATAGCTAAGATGTCGTTAACAAGTAGTAGAGTTTGCGTGAATGTATGAATATTTCCCTTTTTCCTTA
AAAATTCCTTGCATTTTGGTAATCGTGTGTAATGATAAGGGCGTTATTCGACTTATATGAGCATGGGGTA
TATTATTGAGGTAGTTAATACTAGTCATCGTAAAAGCAGAAGCACGAAACAAGGAGGCAAACCACTAAAA
GGATGGCCCCAAATCAAAGATCACGTTCGCTTCTGCAGAGACATCGAGGAAAGGTACTCATTTCATTGAC
TGGAATAGCTGCTTTATTTACCACAGGGTCGGTGGTAGTGTTTTTCGTGAAGAGATGGTTGTATAAACAG
CAGTTACGGATTACTGAGCAACACTTCATCAAAGAACAGATCAAAAGAAGGTTCGAGCAGACACAGGAAG
ACTCGTTGTACACAATATACGAGCTACTTCCTGTATGGAGAATGGTTTTGAATGAAAACGATTTGAATTT
GGACAGCATCGTTACCCAATTAAAGGACCAAAAGAACCAGTTGACTAGAGCAAAGTCTAGTGAAAGCAGA
GAAAGTTCGCCGTTAAAAAGTAAAGCTGAGTTGTGGAACGAGTTAGAACTAAAGAGTTTGATCAAGCTGG
TGACAGTGACGTACACAGTATCGTCGCTGATTCTTTTAACAAGACTGCAACTAAATATCCTGACAAGAAA
CGAGTACCTGGACTCCGCAATAAAATTAACCATGCAGCAGGAAAACTGCAACAAACTACAGAATAGGTTC
TATAACTGGGTTACATCGTGGTGGAGCGATCCGGAGGACAAAGCGGATGATGCAATGGTAATGGCAGCAA
AAAAGTCAAAGAAAGAAGGCCAGGAAGTGTATATTAATGAGCAAGCTTTCCTATCACTATCATGGTGGAT
TCTTAACAAGGGGTGGTTGAGTTACAATGAAATAATTACAAATCAAATCGAAATTGAATTTGACGGCATA
CACCCAAGAGATACTCTAACGTTAGAAGAATTTAGTTCTCGTCTCACGAACATATTCCGGAACACGAATT
CCCAAATATTCCAGCAAAATAATAATAACCTCACGTCTATTTTGCTTCCTAAAGATTCCAGTGGACAGGA
GTTTCTTCTGTCACAGACGCTTGACGCGGATGCTTTAACAAGTTTTCACTCTAACACACTAGTTTTTAAT
CAATTGGTGAATGAACTGACCCAATGTATCGAAAGCACAGCAACATCCATAGTGTTAGAGTCTCTAATAA
ATGAATCATTCCATTTCATAATGAACAAGGTCGGCATAAAGACAATAGCCAAGAAAAAACCTGGCCAAGA
AGATCAGCAACAGTATCAAATGGCAGTTTTCGCTATGTCGATGAAAGACTGTTGCCAAGAAATGCTTCAA
ACAACTGCCGGGTCTTCCCATAGCGGCAGCGTGAACGAATACCTGGCCACTCTGGATTCTGTGCAGCCGC
TCGATGATCTGAGCGCCAGCGTATACAGCAACTTTGGCGTCTCCAGCTCGTTTTCCTTCAAGCCTTTAAT
TAACATCGCTAGCGGTAAACCAATTCCAAATCCATTGTTGGGTTTGGATTCTACTCCTAGCGGTAAACCA
ATTCCAAATCCATTGTTGGGTTTGGATTCTACTCCTAGCGGTAAACCAATTCCAAATCCATTGTTGGGTT
TGGATTCTACTCCTAGCGGTAAACCAATTCCAAATCCATTGTTGGGTTTGGATTCTACTCCTAGGGGAAA
GTCTTACCCAACTGTGAGTGCTGATTACCAGGACGCCGTTGAGAAGGCGAAGAAGAAGCTCAGAGGCTTC
ATCGCTGAGAAGAGATGCGCTCCTCTAATGCTCCGTTTGGCATTCCACTCTGCTGGAACCTTTGACAAGG
GCACGAAGACCGGTGGACCCTTCGGAACCATCAAGCACCCTGCCGAACTGGCTCACAGCGCTAACAACGG
TCTTGACATCGCTGTTAGGCTTTTGGAGCCACTCAAGGCGGAGTTCCCTATTTTGAGCTACGCCGATTTC
TACCAGTTGGCTGGCGTTGTTGCCGTTGAGGTCACGGGTGGACCTAAGGTTCCATTCCACCCTGGAAGAG
AGGACAAGCCTGAGCCACCACCAGAGGGTCGCTTGCCCGATCCCACTAAGGGTTCTGACCATTTGAGAGA
TGTGTTTGGCAAAGCTATGGGGCTTACTGACCAAGATATCGTTGCTCTATCTGGGGGTCACACTATTGGA
GCTGCACACAAGGAGCGTTCTGGATTTGAGGGTCCCTGGACCTCTAATCCTCTTATTTTCGACAACTCAT
ACTTCACGGAGTTGTTGAGTGGTGAGAAGGAAGGTCTCCTTCAGCTACCTTCTGACAAGGCTCTTTTGTC
TGACCCTGTATTCCGCCCTCTCGTTGACAAATATGCAGCGGACGAAGATGCCTTCTTTGCTGATTACGCT
GAGGCTCACCAAAAGCTTTCCGAGCTTGGGTTTGCTGATGCCCTGCAGCTGCCTCCCCTGGAGCGCCTGA
CCCTGGACGCTCAGTGCAGATCTTGAGGCGCGCCACTTCTAAATAAGCGAATTTCTTATGATTTATGATT
TTTATTATTAAATAAGTTATAAAAAAAATAAGTGTATACAAATTTTAAAGTGACTCTTAGGTTTTAAAAC
GAAAATTCTTATTCTTGAGTAACTCTTTCCTGTAGGTCAGGTTGCTTTCTCAGGTATAGTATGAGGTCGC
TCTTATTGACCACACCTCTACCGGCAGATCCGCTAGGGATAACAGGGTAATATCTGCAGGTCGACAACCC
TTAATATAACTTCGTATAATGTATGCTATACGAAGTTATTAGGTCTAGAGATCCCAATACAACAGATCAC
GTGATCTTTTTGTAAGATGAAGTTGAAGTAGTGTTGCACCGTGCCAATGCAGGTGGCTATTAGATTAAAT
ATGTGATTTGTTCTATTAAGTTTCCTGTATAATTAATGGGGAGCGCTGATTCTCTTTTGGTACGCTTCCC
ATCCAGCATTTCTGTATCTTTCACCTTCAACCTTAGGATCTCTACCCTTGGCGAAAAGTCCTCTGCCAAC
AATGATGATATCTGATCCACCACTTACAACTTCGTCGACGGTTCTGTACTGCTGACCCAATGCATCGCCT
TTGTCGTCTAAACCTACACCTGGGGTCATGATTAGCCAATCAAACCCTTCTTCTCTTCCTCCCATATCGT
TCTGAGCAATGAACCCAATAACGAAATCTTTATCACTCTTTGCAATATCAACGGTACCCTTAGTATATTC
ACCGTGTGCTAGAGAACCCTTGGAAGACAATTCAGCAAGCATCAATAATCCCCTTGGTTCTTTGGTGACC
TCTTGCGCACCTTGTTTCAAGCCAGCAACAATACCAGCACCAGTAACCCCGTGGGCGTTGGTGATATCAG
ACCATTCTGCGATACGGTAAACGCCCGATGTATATTGTAATTTGACTGTGTTACCGATATCGGCGAATTT
TCTGTCCTCAAATATCAAGAACTTGTATTTCTCTGCCAATGCTTTCAATGGAACGACAGTACCCTCATAA
CTGAAATCATCCAAGATATCAACGTGTGTTTTCAAAAGGCAAATGTATGGACCCAACGTTTCAACAAGTT
TCAATAGCTCATCAGTCGAACGAACGTCAAGAGAAGCACACAAATTGGTCTTCTTTTCATCCATTAAACG
TAAAAGTTTCGATGCAACCGGACTTGCATGAGTCTCAGCTCTACTGGTATATGATTTTGTGGACATGGTG
CAACTAATTGACGGGAGTGTATTGACGCTGGCGTACTGGCTTTCACAAAATGGCCCAATCACAACCACAT
CTTAGATAGTTGAAATGACTTTAGATAACATCAATTGAGATGAGCTTAATCATGTCAAAGCTAAAAGTGT
CACCATGAACGACAATTCTTAAGCAAATCACGTGATATAGATCCACGAATAACCACCATTTGATGCTCGA
GGCAAGTAATGTGTGTAAAAAAATGCGTTACCACCATCCAATGCAGACCGATCTTCTACCCAGAATCACA
TATATTTATGTACCGAGTACCTTTTTTCTATCTTCCAATTGCTTCTCCCATATGATTGTCTCCGTAAGCT
CGAAATTTCTAAGTTGGATTTTAATCTTCACGCAGGATGACAGTTCGATGAGCTTCTGAGGAGTGTTTAG
AACATAATCATTTATCCATGGTCTATCTCTTCTTGTCGCTTTTTCTCCTCGATAGAACCTAAATAAAACG
AGCTCTCGAGAACCCTTAATATAACTTCGTATAATGTATGCTATACGAAGTTATTAGGTGATATCAGATC
CACTAGTGGCCTATGCGGCCGCGGATCTGCCGGTCTCCCTATAGTGAGTCGTATTAATTTCGATAAGCCA
GGTTAACCTGCATTAATGAATCGGCCAACGCGCGGGGAGAGGCGGTTTGCGTATTGGGCGCTCTTCCGCT
TCCTCGCTCACTGACTCGCTGCGCTCGGTCGTTCGGCTGCGGCGAGCGGTATCAGCTCACTCAAAGGCGG
TAATACGGTTATCCACAGAATCAGGGGATAACGCAGGAAAGAACATGTGAGCAAAAGGCCAGCAAAAGGC
CAGGAACCGTAAAAAGGCCGCGTTGCTGGCGTTTTTCCATAGGCTCCGCCCCCCTGACGAGCATCACAAA
AATCGACGCTCAAGTCAGAGGTGGCGAAACCCGACAGGACTATAAAGATACCAGGCGTTTCCCCCTGGAA
GCTCCCTCGTGCGCTCTCCTGTTCCGACCCTGCCGCTTACCGGATACCTGTCCGCCTTTCTCCCTTCGGG
AAGCGTGGCGCTTTCTCATAGCTCACGCTGTAGGTATCTCAGTTCGGTGTAGGTCGTTCGCTCCAAGCTG
GGCTGTGTGCACGAACCCCCCGTTCAGCCCGACCGCTGCGCCTTATCCGGTAACTATCGTCTTGAGTCCA
ACCCGGTAAGACACGACTTATCGCCACTGGCAGCAGCCACTGGTAACAGGATTAGCAGAGCGAGGTATGT
AGGCGGTGCTACAGAGTTCTTGAAGTGGTGGCCTAACTACGGCTACACTAGAAGAACAGTATTTGGTATC
TGCGCTCTGCTGAAGCCAGTTACCTTCGGAAAAAGAGTTGGTAGCTCTTGATCCGGCAAACAAACCACCG
CTGGTAGCGGTGGTTTTTTTGTTTGCAAGCAGCAGATTACGCGCAGAAAAAAAGGATCTCAAGAAGATCC
TTTGATCTTTTCTACGGGGTCTGACGCTCAGTGGAACGAAAACTCACGTTAAGGGATTTTGGTCATGAGA
TTATCAAAAAGGATCTTCACCTAGATCCTTTTAAATTAAAAATGAAGTTTTAAATCAATCTAAAGTATAT
ATGAGTAAACTTGGTCTGACAGTTACCAATGCTTAATCAGTGAGGCACCTATCTCAGCGATCTGTCTATT
TCGTTCATCCATAGTTGCCTGACTCCCCGTCGTGTAGATAACTACGATACGGGAGGGCTTACCATCTGGC
CCCAGTGCTGCAATGATACCGCGAGACCCACGCTCACCGGCTCCAGATTTATCAGCAATAAACCAGCCAG
CCGGAAGGGCCGAGCGCAGAAGTGGTCCTGCAACTTTATCCGCCTCCATCCAGTCTATTAATTGTTGCCG
GGAAGCTAGAGTAAGTAGTTCGCCAGTTAATAGTTTGCGCAACGTTGTTGCCATTGCTACAGGCATCGTG
GTGTCACGCTCGTCGTTTGGTATGGCTTCATTCAGCTCCGGTTCCCAACGATCAAGGCGAGTTACATGAT
CCCCCATGTTGTGCAAAAAAGCGGTTAGCTCCTTCGGTCCTCCGATCGTTGTCAGAAGTAAGTTGGCCGC
AGTGTTATCACTCATGGTTATGGCAGCACTGCATAATTCTCTTACTGTCATGCCATCCGTAAGATGCTTT
TCTGTGACTGGTGAGTACTCAACCAAGTCATTCTGAGAATAGTGTATGCGGCGACCGAGTTGCTCTTGCC
CGGCGTCAATACGGGATAATACCGCGCCACATAGCAGAACTTTAAAAGTGCTCATCATTGGAAAACGTTC
TTCGGGGCGAAAACTCTCAAGGATCTTACCGCTGTTGAGATCCAGTTCGATGTAACCCACTCGTGCACCC
AACTGATCTTCAGCATCTTTTACTTTCACCAGCGTTTCTGGGTGAGCAAAAACAGGAAGGCAAAATGCCG
CAAAAAAGGGAATAAGGGCGACACGGAAATGTTGAATACTCATACTCTTCCTTTTTCAATATTATTGAAG
CATTTATCAGGGTTATTGTCTCATGAGCGGATACATATTTGAATGTATTTAGAAAAATAAACAAATAGGG
GTTCCGCGCACATTTCCCCGAAAAGTGCCACCTGACGTCTAAGAAACCATTATTATCATGACATTAACCT
ATAAAAATAGGCGTATCACGAGGCCCTTTCGTCTCGCGCGTTTCGGTGATGACGGTGAAAACCTCTGACA
CATGCAGCTCCCGGAGACGGTCACAGCTTGTCTGTAAGCGGATGCCGGGAGCAGACAAGCCCGTCAGGGC
GCGTCAGCGGGTGTTGGCGGGTGTCGGGGCTGGCTTAACTATGCGGCATCAGAGCAGATTGTACTGAGAG
TGCACCATATGGACATATTGTCGTTAGAACGCGGCTACAATTAATACATAACCTTATGTATCATACACAT
ACGATTTAGGTGACACTATA
